Addgene plasmid #78906: pCFD3-MS2tail-Scaffold
Purpose: (Empty Backbone) Vector for expressing a single sgRNA with Scaffold MS2 tail, under U6:3 promoter
Depositing lab: Norbert Perrimon. Depositing organization: Harvard Medical School. Publication: Comparison of Cas9 activators in multiple species. Chavez A, Tuttle M, Pruitt BW, Ewen-Campen B, Chari R, Ter-Ovanesyan D, Haque SJ, Cecchi RJ, Kowal EJ, Buchthal J, Housden BE, Perrimon N, Collins JJ, Church G. Nat Methods. 2016 May 23. doi: 10.1038/nmeth.3871. PubMed 27214048.
Backbone
  Vector backbone: pCFD3
  Backbone manufacturer: Port and Bullock
  Vector type: Insect Expression, CRISPR
Growth in bacteria
  Bacterial resistance: Ampicillin, 100 μg/mL
  Growth temperature: 37°C
  Growth strain: DH5alpha
  Copy number: Unknown
Gene/Insert
  Cloning method: Gibson Cloning
Resource information
  A portion of this plasmid was derived from a plasmid made by: Modified pCFD3 (Addgene 49410) to have the MS2-containing tail for Scaffold CRISPRa
Terms and licenses: Academic/Nonprofit Terms; Industry Terms: Not Available to Industry
How to cite: pCFD3-MS2tail-Scaffold was a gift from Norbert Perrimon (Addgene plasmid # 78906 ; http://n2t.net/addgene:78906 ; RRID:Addgene_78906)
