[The description below was written by a language model from this plasmid's Addgene catalogue record and pLannotate feature annotations shown in this document.]
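Description:
pCFD3-MS2tail-Scaffold is an empty-backbone Drosophila sgRNA expression vector, derived from pCFD3 by replacing the standard guide RNA tail with an MS2-containing version for the "Scaffold" style of CRISPR activation. It is classed as an insect expression/CRISPR plasmid of about 6.3 kb. In E. coli it is maintained through a high-copy ColE1/pUC-type origin and selected with ampicillin via the β-lactamase gene. An f1 origin, T3 and T7 promoters, and remnants of lac promoter/operator, lacI and lacZα sequence are carried over from the parental cloning backbone.

The functional cassette consists of the Drosophila U6:3 RNA polymerase III promoter followed by the Streptococcus pyogenes Cas9 guide scaffold (annotated as a tracrRNA fragment) and an annotated MS2 stem loop immediately downstream. No spacer is present. The user inserts a single target-specific protospacer between the promoter and the scaffold, although the record does not describe the cloning site used for this. The MS2 hairpin binds the bacteriophage MS2 coat protein, so a guide transcribed from this vector can recruit coat-protein fusions, such as transcriptional activation domains, to the locus bound by a Cas9 complex.

For making transgenic flies, the plasmid carries a φC31 attB site for integrase-mediated insertion into genomic attP landing sites. It also carries a vermilion marker (tryptophan oxygenase), which allows transformants to be scored by eye colour. Gypsy insulator fragments are annotated near the guide cassette and the attB site, and such elements buffer transgenes from chromosomal position effects. The associated work compared Cas9-based activator systems across multiple species.
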