Features (pLannotate 1.2.2; 18 found; start..end, strand, type, name):
      7..427     +  promoter       dU6-3 promoter: RNA polymerase III promoter for Drosophila U6-3 snRNA (Port et al., 2014)
    464..531     +  misc_RNA       tracrRNA (fragment): trans-activating CRISPR RNA for the Streptococcus pyogenes CRISPR/Cas9 system
    538..556     +  misc_RNA       MS2 stem loop: stem loop that binds the bacteriophage MS2 coat protein
    842..887     +  protein_bind   gypsy insulator (fragment): chromatin insulator from Drosophila Su(Hw), CP190, and Mod(mdg4)67.2
    912..930     -  promoter       T3 promoter: promoter for bacteriophage T3 RNA polymerase
    975..991     -  protein_bind   lac operator: The lac repressor binds to the lac operator to inhibit transcription in E. coli. This inhibition can be relieved by adding lactose or isopropyl-β-D-thiogalactopyranoside (IPTG). lac repressor encoded by lacI
    999..1029    -  promoter       lac promoter: promoter for the E. coli lac operon
   1044..1065    -  protein_bind   CAP binding site: CAP binding activates transcription in the presence of cAMP. E. coli catabolite activator protein
   1078..1170    -  CDS            lacI (fragment): lac repressor; lacI; The lac repressor binds to the lac operator to inhibit transcription in E. coli. This inhibition can be relieved by adding lactose or isopropyl-β-D-thiogalactopyranoside (IPTG).
   1353..1941    -  rep_origin     ori: high-copy-number ColE1/pMB1/pBR322/pUC origin of replication
   2112..2972    -  CDS            AmpR: β-lactamase; bla; confers resistance to ampicillin, carbenicillin, and related antibiotics
   2973..3077    -  promoter       AmpR promoter: bla
   3130..3558    -  rep_origin     f1 ori (sequence partly withheld): f1 bacteriophage origin of replication; arrow indicates direction of (+) strand synthesis
   3563..3720    -  CDS            lacZα (fragment): LacZα fragment of β-galactosidase; lacZ fragment
   3723..3741    +  promoter       T7 promoter: promoter for bacteriophage T7 RNA polymerase
   3933..5426    -  CDS            vermilion (fragment): tryptophan oxygenase selectable marker, required to synthesize the brown eye pigment in Drosophila
   5741..5810    +  protein_bind   attB: attB site for the φC31 integrase (Groth et al., 2000) phage φC31 integrase
   6053..6298    +  protein_bind   gypsy insulator (fragment): chromatin insulator from Drosophila Su(Hw), CP190, and Mod(mdg4)67.2
>Addgene plasmid #78906 | pCFD3-MS2tail-Scaffold | depositor full sequence | sequence record 154081 | pCFD3-MS2tail-Scaffold sequence 6336 bps
GAATTCTTTTTTGCTCACCTGTGATTGCTCCTACTCAAATACAAAAACATCAAATTTTCTGTCAATAAAG
CATATTTATTTATATTTATTTTACAGGAAAGAATTCCTTTTAAAGTGTATTTTAACCTATAATGAAAAAC
GATTAAAAAAAATACATAAAATAATTCGAAAATTTTTGAATAGCCCAGGTTGATAAAAATTCATTTCATA
CGTTTTATAACTTATGCCCCTAAGTATTTTTTGACCATAGTGTTTCAATTCTACATTAATTTTACAGAGT
AGAATGAAACGCCACCTACTCAGCCAAGAGGCGAAAAGGTTAGCTCGCCAAGCAGAGAGGGCGCCAGTGC
TCACTACTTTTTATAATTCTCAACTTCTTTTTCCAGACTCAGTTCGTATATATAGACCTATTTTCAATTT
AACGTCGGGGTCTTCGAGAAGACCTGTTTAAGAGCTATGCTGGAAACAGCATAGCAAGTTTAAATAAGGC
TAGTCCGTTATCAACTTGAAAAAGTGGCACCGAGTCGGTGCGGGAGCACATGAGGATCACCCATGTGCGA
CTCCCACAGTCACTGGGGAGTCTTCCCTTTTTTTGTTTTTTTTTTTTGCCTACCTGGAGCCTGAGAGTTG
TTCAATAAAATAAAAATGTTTCGTTTTTTTGCTTTCGCCAGTATTTATTATTTTTCATCAATATGTATTC
AATTTGGTATGTATTTAGTAATTGTAATATATAGACAATGGTTTTCCGTTGACGTACATACATCTGACGT
GTGTTTATTTAGACATAATAGTTATGTTTTCACATCTTTTTAATGTTCGCTTAATGCGTATGCATTCTAG
ACAATTGTGCTCGGCAACAGTATATTTGTGGTGTGCCAACCAACAACCTGCAGGAGCTCCAGCTTTTGTT
CCCTTTAGTGAGGGTTAATTGCGCGCTTGGCGTAATCATGGTCATAGCTGTTTCCTGTGTGAAATTGTTA
TCCGCTCACAATTCCACACAACATACGAGCCGGAAGCATAAAGTGTAAAGCCTGGGGTGCCTAATGAGTG
AGCTAACTCACATTAATTGCGTTGCGCTCACTGCCCGCTTTCCAGTCGGGAAACCTGTCGTGCCAGCTGC
ATTAATGAATCGGCCAACGCGCGGGGAGAGGCGGTTTGCGTATTGGGCGCTCTTCCGCTTCCTCGCTCAC
TGACTCGCTGCGCTCGGTCGTTCGGCTGCGGCGAGCGGTATCAGCTCACTCAAAGGCGGTAATACGGTTA
TCCACAGAATCAGGGGATAACGCAGGAAAGAACATGTGAGCAAAAGGCCAGCAAAAGGCCAGGAACCGTA
AAAAGGCCGCGTTGCTGGCGTTTTTCCATAGGCTCCGCCCCCCTGACGAGCATCACAAAAATCGACGCTC
AAGTCAGAGGTGGCGAAACCCGACAGGACTATAAAGATACCAGGCGTTTCCCCCTGGAAGCTCCCTCGTG
CGCTCTCCTGTTCCGACCCTGCCGCTTACCGGATACCTGTCCGCCTTTCTCCCTTCGGGAAGCGTGGCGC
TTTCTCATAGCTCACGCTGTAGGTATCTCAGTTCGGTGTAGGTCGTTCGCTCCAAGCTGGGCTGTGTGCA
CGAACCCCCCGTTCAGCCCGACCGCTGCGCCTTATCCGGTAACTATCGTCTTGAGTCCAACCCGGTAAGA
CACGACTTATCGCCACTGGCAGCAGCCACTGGTAACAGGATTAGCAGAGCGAGGTATGTAGGCGGTGCTA
CAGAGTTCTTGAAGTGGTGGCCTAACTACGGCTACACTAGAAGGACAGTATTTGGTATCTGCGCTCTGCT
GAAGCCAGTTACCTTCGGAAAAAGAGTTGGTAGCTCTTGATCCGGCAAACAAACCACCGCTGGTAGCGGT
GGTTTTTTTGTTTGCAAGCAGCAGATTACGCGCAGAAAAAAAGGATCTCAAGAAGATCCTTTGATCTTTT
CTACGGGGTCTGACGCTCAGTGGAACGAAAACTCACGTTAAGGGATTTTGGTCATGAGATTATCAAAAAG
GATCTTCACCTAGATCCTTTTAAATTAAAAATGAAGTTTTAAATCAATCTAAAGTATATATGAGTAAACT
TGGTCTGACAGTTACCAATGCTTAATCAGTGAGGCACCTATCTCAGCGATCTGTCTATTTCGTTCATCCA
TAGTTGCCTGACTCCCCGTCGTGTAGATAACTACGATACGGGAGGGCTTACCATCTGGCCCCAGTGCTGC
AATGATACCGCGAGACCCACGCTCACCGGCTCCAGATTTATCAGCAATAAACCAGCCAGCCGGAAGGGCC
GAGCGCAGAAGTGGTCCTGCAACTTTATCCGCCTCCATCCAGTCTATTAATTGTTGCCGGGAAGCTAGAG
TAAGTAGTTCGCCAGTTAATAGTTTGCGCAACGTTGTTGCCATTGCTACAGGCATCGTGGTGTCACGCTC
GTCGTTTGGTATGGCTTCATTCAGCTCCGGTTCCCAACGATCAAGGCGAGTTACATGATCCCCCATGTTG
TGCAAAAAAGCGGTTAGCTCCTTCGGTCCTCCGATCGTTGTCAGAAGTAAGTTGGCCGCAGTGTTATCAC
TCATGGTTATGGCAGCACTGCATAATTCTCTTACTGTCATGCCATCCGTAAGATGCTTTTCTGTGACTGG
TGAGTACTCAACCAAGTCATTCTGAGAATAGTGTATGCGGCGACCGAGTTGCTCTTGCCCGGCGTCAATA
CGGGATAATACCGCGCCACATAGCAGAACTTTAAAAGTGCTCATCATTGGAAAACGTTCTTCGGGGCGAA
AACTCTCAAGGATCTTACCGCTGTTGAGATCCAGTTCGATGTAACCCACTCGTGCACCCAACTGATCTTC
AGCATCTTTTACTTTCACCAGCGTTTCTGGGTGAGCAAAAACAGGAAGGCAAAATGCCGCAAAAAAGGGA
ATAAGGGCGACACGGAAATGTTGAATACTCATACTCTTCCTTTTTCAATATTATTGAAGCATTTATCAGG
GTTATTGTCTCATGAGCGGATACATATTTGAATGTATTTAGAAAAATAAACAAATAGGGGTTCCGCGCAC
ATTTCCCCGAAAAGTGCCACCTAAATTGTAAGCGTTAATATTTTGTTAAAATTCGCGTTAAATTTTTGTT
AAATCAGCTCATTTTTTAACCAATAGGCCGAAATCGGCAAAATCCCTTATAAATCAAAAGAATAGACCGA
GATAGGGT
[37 nt withheld, positions 3229-3265]
AAAGAACGTGGACTCCAACGTCAAAGG
[49 nt withheld, positions 3293-3341]
T
[91 nt withheld, positions 3343-3433]
G
[124 nt withheld, positions 3435-3558]
CCCATTCGCCATTCAGGCTGCGCAACTGTTGGGAAGGGCGATCGGTGCGGGCCTCTTCGCTATTACGCCA
GCTGGCGAAAGGGGGATGTGCTGCAAGGCGATTAAGTTGGGTAACGCCAGGGTTTTCCCAGTCACGACGT
TGTAAAACGACGGCCAGTGAATTGTAATACGACTCACTATAGGGCGAATTGGGTACAAGCTTGGATTTAT
TTTGTTATGTTATATGTATTATATGTCAGACATAAAGAAAAGGAACACATCAAATGTGATAACAAAGACT
AAACAAGTAATTTTATTACACCAAAACGACAAAACAGTAGGCAGAACAAACAACGCATAGCCAAACATTG
ACGAATTGGATACCCTGCCGATTGTCAGACACTTTTGTTGATCAGTTTCTTGCGAATGGTCTCGTCCAGC
GGTGGAATCGCCTCGCGGGGAATCAGAAAAGTGGACAGATTGAACAGATCCAGAAACACCTTGTACCGAT
CACTGAAACCAAAAAAAAACAAAGGGAGAACAGTTTGAGTTCATTGATCCCCGATATAATCACATCTGCG
ATGATCACCTGAGAGTGGAGCGCAGATATTGATATCCAGACGAGCCACCAGTGCCCAACTGTTGGGATCC
AATCATGCGTTGCACCATGATCACGTGATTGTCTGCGGCGGGAATAGAAAGTATTTGGTTAGGAAAACCA
GTCTTAAACATAAGATATATTTATAAAAGAGTATCAAAGAATGCAATACTTACATCTCCACTTGGTTATT
AACGAGTCGATGTCCATGAGCAGGGTGAGCAACTGGTGTGGTTGGCTGAACCTGGGTTCATCCCTATAGA
AGGTGATCATGATGGCTCCCTGAAGGGCACGATGGCTAAACCGGCGATCCCCACGACGCACCAGTGCATC
GTGCACTGCCGGATCAAAGATGGAGCGATACACCTCGCGTCGCTTCTCAATGTCCATGAGGCGGTAGTTT
TTCGCCTTCTCCACGGGCTCCTCCATGGCGCTCTGTACCTGCGCCTCCAGGAATCGATCGACGCTCTCCT
GAAACTTGGCCCAGAAGTTGAAGCCACTCTCCTCCAGTCCGGGCGTCCTCTCCAGCCATCGCTGCACTAG
CTCCAGTAGCGAGGGATCTTTCTCCGAGTTGCGAATCGAGTTCCGCGCCTCCTCGTCGCTAAAGACATCC
GAGTACTTCTGGTTGTATCTCACCCGCTGCTCTGTCAGAACTCCCAGCTTGTTCTCGATCAAACGGAACT
GCAGCGACTGAAAACCAGATGCGGGTGCCAGGTACTTGCGGAAGTCCATGAAGTCTAGCGGGGTCATGGT
CTCCAGAATGGGCACTTGGTCCACCAGGAGCTGTACAAAGGAAGTTATAAACGGATTTTGGTAAGAGATT
CAGAAAGCACTCACTTTTAGAATCAGAACCACTCGGTTCAGTCGCTTGACAATCTCCAGCGTCTTGGTTT
CATCGATGACCTCTGCATCCAACATGTCTCGTATGGAGTCGAACTCAAAGATGATCTGCTTGAACCAAAG
CTCGTAGGCTGTGGCGAAGGTACTTAAATGCCATTGAGTGTTGTCATCAAAGTTGTAAACCTACTCACCC
TGGTGCGTGATGATGAACAGATGCTCATCGTGCACGGGTCGCTTGTCCTCCTCGGACAGCATACACTGGG
CATCCAGCAGTTTGTCCAGCATCAGATACTCTCCATAGATTTTGCCCACTTCCGTGGTTAATGGCACCGC
CGAATCATCGTGATCGTTTCTGTATGGGTTTGAATTGAATCGCAGAACTGAAGATCGATTGGCATTCCTG
GACAGCACGTGCTGGTGCTCACCCGTTTCCTGCATAGGGACAGCTCATGGTGCACAGCTCAGATCAGATC
GTGACTCCTCGAGCGGCGGATGCTGGCGAACTGATCTCCGCCAGCGGACCGGAGATGAGACCCCAGCGAA
CCGATAACAGAGCGAGAGAGCTCCAGTTCCGACTGATTGCACAGTCGGTGATCTGGGCGATGGGCACTGC
CAGATAGGCTGGGAATTATCAATCACTTGAGGTGAAAGTGCGGCGCACACAAATCCAAGCTTGATATCAT
CGATCTCGAGGCTGCATCCAACGCGTTGGGAGCTCTCCGGATCAATTCGGCTTCAGGTACCGTCGACGAT
GTAGGTCACGGTCTCGAAGCCGCGGTGCGGGTGCCAGGGCGTGCCCTTGGGCTCCCCGGGCGCGTACTCC
ACCTCACCCATCTGGTCCATCATGATGAACGGGTCGAGGTGGCGGTAGTTGATCCCGGCGAACGCGCGGC
GCACCGGGAAGCCCTCGCCCTCGAAACCGCTGGGCGCGGTGGTCACGGTGAGCACGGGACGTGCGACGGC
GTCGGCTGGGTGCGGATACGCGGGGCAGCGTCAGCGGGTTCTCGACGGTCACGGCGGGCATGTCGACAAG
CCGAATTGATCCACTAGAAGGCCTAATTCGGTACACTAGTTGGCCACGTAATAAGTGTGCGTTGAATTTA
TTCGCAAAAACATTGCATATTTTCGGCAAAGTAAAATTTTGTTGCATACCTTATCAAAAAATAAGTGCTG
CATACTTTTTAGAGAAACCAAATAATTTTTTATTGCATACCCGTTTTTAATAAAATACATTGCATACCCT
CTTTTAATAAAAAATATTGCATACTTTGACGAAACAAATTTTCGTTGCATACCCAATAAAAGATTATTAT
ATTGCATACCTTTTCTTGCCATACCATTTAGCCGATCAATTGAGATCT
