>Addgene plasmid #78906 | pCFD3-MS2tail-Scaffold | addgene partial sequence | sequence record 154079 | T3 5'-GCAATTAACCCTCACTAAAGG-3'
GGTTGGCACACCACAAATATACTGTTGCCGAGCACAATTGTCTAGAATGCATACGCATTAAGCGAACATT
AAAAAGATGTGAAAACATAACTATTATGTCTAAATAAACACACGTCAGATGTATGTACGTCAACGGAAAA
CCATTGTCTATATATTACAATTACTAAATACATACCAAATTGAATACATATTGATGAAAAATAATAAATA
CTGGCGAAAGCAAAAAAACGAAACATTTTTATTTTATTGAACAACTCTCAGGCTCCAGGTAGGCAAAAAA
AAAAAACAAAAAAAGGGAAGACTCCCCAGTGACTGTGGGAGTCGCACATGGGTGATCCTCATGTGCTCCC
GCACCGACTCGGTGCCACTTTTTCAAGTTGATAACGGACTAGCCTTATTTAAACTTGCTATGCTGTTTCC
AGCATAGCTCTTAAACAGGTCTTCTCGAAGACCCCGACGTTAAATTGAAAATAGGTCTATATATACGAAC
TGAGTCTGGAAAAAGAAGTTGAGAATTATAAAAAGTAGTGAGCACTGGCGCCCTCTCTGCTTGGCGAGCT
AACCTTTTCGCCTCTTGGCTGAGTAGGTGGCGTTTCATTCTACTCTGTAAAATTAATGTAGAATTGAAAC
ACTATGGTCAAAAAATACTTAGGGGCATAAGTTATAAAACGTATGAAATGAATTTTTATCAACCTGGGCT
ATTCAAAAATTTTCGAATTATTTTATGTATTTTTTTTAATCGTTTTTCATTATAGGTTAAAATACACTTT
AAAAGGAATTCTTTCCTGTAAAATAAATATAAA
