>Addgene plasmid #78906 | pCFD3-MS2tail-Scaffold | addgene partial sequence | sequence record 154080 | T7 5'-TAATACGACTCACTATAGGG-3'
TTTTGTTATGTTATATGTATTATATGTCAGACATAAAGAAAAGGAACACATCAAATGTGATAACAAAGAC
TAAACAAGTAATTTTATTACACCAAAACGACAAAACAGTAGGCAGAACAAACAACGCATAGCCAAACATT
GACGAATTGGATACCCTGCCGATTGTCAGACACTTTTGTTGATCAGTTTCTTGCGAATGGTCTCGTCCAG
CGGTGGAATCGCCTCGCGGGGAATCAGAAAAGTGGACAGATTGAACAGATCCAGAAACACCTTGTACCGA
TCACTGAAACCAAAAAAAAACAAAGGGAGAACAGTTTGAGTTCATTGATCCCCGATATAATCACATCTGC
GATGATCACCTGAGAGTGGAGCGCANATATTGATATCCAGACGAGCCACCAGTGCCCAACTGTTGGGATC
CAATCATGCGTTGCACCATGATCACGTGATTGTCTGCGGCGGGAATAGAAAGTATTTGGTTAGGAAAACC
AGTCTTAAACATAAGATATATTTATAAAAGAGTATCAAAGAATGCAATACTTACATCTCCACTTGGTTAT
TAACGAGTCGATGTCCATGAGCAGGGTGAGCAACTGGTGTGGTTGGCTGAACCTGGGTTCATCCCTATAG
AAGGTGATCATGATGGCTCCCTGAAGGGCACGATGGCTAAACCGGCGATCCCCACGACGCACCAGTGCAT
CGTGCACTGCCGGATCAAAGATGGAGCGATACACCTCGCGTCGCTTCTCAATGTCCATGAGGCGGTAGTT
TTTCGCCTTCTCCACGGGCTCCTCCATGGCGCTCTGTACCTGCGCCTCCAGGAATCGATCGACGCTCTCC
TGAAACTTGGCCCAGAAGTTGAAGCCACTCTCCTCCAGTCCGGGCGTCCTCTCCAGCCATCGCTGCACTA
GCTCCAGTAGCGAGGGATCTTTCT
